Addgene plasmid #221295: pMSCV-FKBP-MAP2K4
Purpose: Expression of MAP2K4 (pLxIS) in mammalian cells by retroviral transduction
Depositing lab: Jonathan Kagan. Depositing organization: Boston Children's Hospital. Publication: pLxIS-containing domains are biochemically flexible regulators of interferons and metabolism. Landau LM, Chaudhary N, Tien YC, Rogozinska M, Joshi S, Yao C, Crowley J, Hullahalli K, Campbell IW, Waldor MK, Haigis M, Kagan JC. Mol Cell. 2024 Jul 11;84(13):2436-2454.e10. doi: 10.1016/j.molcel.2024.05.030. Epub 2024 Jun 25. PubMed 38925114.
Backbone
  Vector backbone: pMSCV-IRES-GFP
  Vector type: Retroviral
Growth in bacteria
  Bacterial resistance: Ampicillin, 100 μg/mL
  Growth temperature: 37°C
  Growth strain: NEB Stable
  Copy number: High Copy
Gene/Insert
  Gene/Insert name: MAP2K4 (pLxIS)
  Species: M. musculus (mouse)
  Entrez Gene: Map2k4 (a.k.a. JNKK1, MAPKK 4, MEK4, MKK4, PRKMK4, Sek1, Serk1)
  Tag / fusion protein: FLAG-4xFKBP (N terminal on insert)
  Cloning method: Restriction Enzyme; 5′ cloning site BglII (not destroyed); 3′ cloning site NotI (not destroyed)
Terms and licenses: Academic/Nonprofit Terms; Industry Terms: Not Available to Industry
How to cite: pMSCV-FKBP-MAP2K4 was a gift from Jonathan Kagan (Addgene plasmid # 221295 ; http://n2t.net/addgene:221295 ; RRID:Addgene_221295)
