[The description below was written by a language model from this plasmid's Addgene catalogue record and pLannotate feature annotations shown in this document.]
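Description:
pMSCV-FKBP-MAP2K4 is a gammaretroviral transfer plasmid built on the pMSCV-IRES-GFP backbone, intended for expressing a fusion protein in mammalian cells by retroviral transduction. In bacteria it is maintained through a high-copy ColE1/pUC-type origin and selected with ampicillin via the β-lactamase gene. The short lac, rop, bom, tetracycline-resistance and env fragments in the annotation are non-functional remnants of earlier cloning vectors. The viral portion consists of 5′ and 3′ long terminal repeats from murine embryonic stem cell virus, the MESV Ψ packaging signal and a truncated, start-codon-deficient gag segment that extends the packaging region. Because the plasmid carries no functional gag, pol or env genes, these must be supplied in trans by a packaging system. No internal promoter is annotated, so transcription of the payload is presumably driven by the 5′ LTR.

The insert, cloned between BglII and NotI, encodes an N-terminal FLAG epitope followed by four tandem FKBP domains fused to a mouse MAP2K4 sequence. The feature table recognises only two of the FKBP repeats (one mislabelled as a fungal homologue). It annotates MAP2K4 as a fragment of under 300 nucleotides, consistent with the catalogue name "MAP2K4 (pLxIS)", which indicates that only the pLxIS motif-containing region of the kinase is present rather than the full-length protein. Tandem FKBP arrays are generally used to induce oligomerisation of a fused domain with a bivalent chemical dimeriser, although the record does not name a ligand. Downstream, an EMCV IRES drives EGFP from the same transcript, so transduced cells can be identified or sorted by fluorescence. The associated study concerns pLxIS-containing domains as regulators of interferon responses and metabolism.
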