Features (pLannotate 1.2.2; 23 found; start..end, strand, type, name):
     61..81      +  CDS            FLAG (fragment): FLAG® epitope tag, followed by an enterokinase cleavage site
    784..1068    +  CDS            FPR2 (fragment): FKBP2_CRYNB - Protein inferred from homology: Swiss-Prot protein existence level 3. PPIases accelerate the folding of proteins. It catalyzes the cis-trans isomerization of proline imidic peptide bonds in oligopeptides (By similarity). From Cryptococcus neoformans var. neoformans serotype D (strain B-3501A) (Filobasidiella neoformans).
   1063..1383    +  CDS            FKBP1A: FKB1A_HUMAN - Also known as FKBP1, FKBP12. Experimental evidence at protein level: Swiss-Prot protein existence level 1. Keeps in an inactive conformation TGFBR1, the TGF-beta type I serine/threonine kinase receptor, preventing TGF-beta receptor activation in absence of ligand. Recruits SMAD7 to ACVR1B which prevents the association of SMAD2 and SMAD3 with the activin receptor complex, thereby blocking the activin signal. May modulate the RYR1 calcium channel activity. PPIases accelerate the folding of proteins. It catalyzes the cis-trans isomerization of proline imidic peptide bonds in oligop
   1453..1731    +  CDS            Map2k4 (fragment): MP2K4_MOUSE - Also known as Jnkk1, Mek4, Mkk4, Prkmk4, Sek1, Serk1, Skk1. Experimental evidence at protein level: Swiss-Prot protein existence level 1. Dual specificity protein kinase which acts as an essential component of the MAP kinase signal transduction pathway. Essential component of the stress-activated protein kinase/c-Jun N-terminal kinase (SAP/JNK) signaling pathway. With MAP2K7/MKK7, is the one of the only known kinase to directly activate the stress-activated protein kinase/c-Jun N-terminal kinases MAPK8/JNK1, MAPK9/JNK2 and MAPK10/JNK3. MAP2K4/MKK4 and MAP2K7/MKK7 both activate th
   1754..1787    -  misc_feature   MCS (fragment): pBluescript multiple cloning site
   1889..2351    +  misc_feature   IRES: internal ribosome entry site (IRES) of the encephalomyocarditis virus (EMCV)
   2365..3084    +  CDS            EGFP: the original enhanced GFP (Yang et al., 1996) mammalian codon-optimized
   3146..3660    +  LTR            3' LTR: 3' long terminal repeat from murine embryonic stem cell virus
   3822..3838    -  protein_bind   lac operator: The lac repressor binds to the lac operator to inhibit transcription in E. coli. This inhibition can be relieved by adding lactose or isopropyl-β-D-thiogalactopyranoside (IPTG). lac repressor encoded by lacI
   3846..3876    -  promoter       lac promoter: promoter for the E. coli lac operon
   3891..3912    -  protein_bind   CAP binding site: CAP binding activates transcription in the presence of cAMP. E. coli catabolite activator protein
   3925..4017    -  CDS            lacI (fragment): lac repressor; lacI; The lac repressor binds to the lac operator to inhibit transcription in E. coli. This inhibition can be relieved by adding lactose or isopropyl-β-D-thiogalactopyranoside (IPTG).
   4200..4788    -  rep_origin     ori: high-copy-number ColE1/pMB1/pBR322/pUC origin of replication
   4959..5819    -  CDS            AmpR: β-lactamase; bla; confers resistance to ampicillin, carbenicillin, and related antibiotics
   5820..5924    -  promoter       AmpR promoter: bla
   6019..6054    +  CDS            rop (fragment): Rop protein, which maintains plasmids at low copy number; rop
   6156..6255    +  misc_feature   bom (fragment): basis of mobility region from pBR322
   6261..6410    -  CDS            lacZα (fragment): LacZα fragment of β-galactosidase; lacZ fragment
   6410..6611    -  CDS            TcR (fragment): tetracycline efflux protein; tet; confers resistance to tetracycline
   6612..6710    +  CDS            env (fragment): murine leukemia virus gPr80 envelope polyprotein precursor; env; proteolytically cleaved into gp70SU and p15TM subunits
   6752..7268    +  LTR            5' LTR: 5' long terminal repeat from murine embryonic stem cell virus
   7332..7673    +  misc_feature   MESV Ψ: packaging signal of murine embryonic stem cell virus
   7740..8156    +  CDS            gag (truncated): truncated Moloney murine leukemia virus (MMLV) gag gene lacking the start codon
>Addgene plasmid #221295 | pMSCV-FKBP-MAP2K4 | addgene full sequence | sequence record 438533 | Addgene NGS Result
AGATCTGCCACCATGGACTACAAGGATCACGACGGTGATTACAAGGACCACGACATCGACTACAAGGACG
ACGACGACAAGGGCGTTCAAGTAGAAACAATATCTCCAGGAGACGGGCGTACATTTCCTAAGCGTGGCCA
AACTTGCGTAGTCCATTATACCGGCATGCTGGAGGACGGTAAGAAGGTCGATAGCTCTAGAGACCGTAAC
AAACCTTTCAAATTTATGCTGGGGAAACAGGAGGTTATCCGTGGTTGGGAGGAAGGCGTGGCCCAAATGT
CCGTTGGGCAGCGTGCTAAGTTAACCATCTCGCCAGATTACGCATATGGGGCTACAGGCCATCCTGGGAT
CATTCCCCCGCATGCGACACTTGTGTTTGATGTAGAGCTGTTGAAGTTGGAGACGCGGGGAGTTCAAGTC
GAAACGATTTCACCAGGTGATGGACGCACCTTTCCTAAACGGGGACAAACGTGCGTCGTGCATTACACCG
GTATGCTGGAAGACGGCAAGAAAGTCGATTCAAGCCGCGATAGAAATAAACCCTTCAAATTCATGCTTGG
AAAACAGGAAGTAATACGCGGATGGGAAGAGGGTGTGGCGCAAATGTCTGTCGGGCAAAGAGCTAAACTG
ACAATAAGTCCTGATTACGCGTACGGTGCGACTGGGCACCCTGGTATCATTCCGCCGCACGCGACACTTG
TCTTCGACGTCGAGTTACTTAAGCTTGAGACGCGGGGGGTGCAGGTAGAGACTATTTCGCCCGGTGACGG
AAGAACTTTCCCAAAGCGGGGACAGACCTGTGTTGTCCACTACACTGGGATGTTGGAGGATGGTAAGAAA
GTTGACTCAAGTCGTGATCGCAACAAACCCTTTAAGTTTATGCTTGGGAAGCAGGAAGTCATCAGAGGTT
GGGAAGAAGGCGTAGCTCAGATGTCAGTGGGACAACGGGCCAAATTAACCATCAGTCCAGACTACGCCTA
CGGAGCCACCGGTCACCCAGGGATCATACCACCTCACGCAACCTTAGTGTTCGATGTGGAACTTTTAAAG
TTAGAGACGCGCGGTGTACAAGTGGAAACAATCAGTCCAGGGGATGGGAGAACATTCCCCAAAAGAGGCC
AGACGTGTGTCGTGCACTATACGGGGATGTTAGAAGATGGGAAAAAGGTCGATTCGTCACGCGACCGCAA
CAAACCGTTTAAATTCATGTTGGGAAAGCAGGAGGTGATTCGCGGCTGGGAGGAAGGTGTGGCACAGATG
AGCGTGGGCCAGAGAGCAAAACTGACTATCTCTCCTGATTATGCCTACGGCGCGACGGGCCACCCTGGCA
TAATTCCACCCCACGCTACCCTGGTATTCGATGTCGAGCTTCTGAAGCTTGAGGGTGCTGGGGCTGGGGC
TATGGCTGCACCTTCTCCAAGTGGCGGTGGCGGATCTGGTGGAGGAGGTGGAACACCTGGACCTATTGGA
CCACCTGCTTCTGGCCACCCGGCGGTCAGCAGCATGCAGGGCTTTCAGATAAACTTCTGTGAAAAGGCAC
AAAGTAAGCGCAAAGCACTGAAGTTGAATTTTGCAAATCCACCTGTCAAATCGACAGCACGGTTTACTCT
GAATCCTAATACTACAGGAGTCCAGAACCCACACATAGAGAGACTGAGAACACACAGCATTGAGTCATCA
GGAAAACTGAAAATTTCCCCTGAACAACACTGGGATTTCACTGCAGAGGACTGATAAGCGGCCGCGTTTA
AACGTCGACGGTATCGATAAGCTTGATATCGAATTCCGCCCCCCCCCCTAACGTTACTGGCCGAAGCCGC
TTGGAATAAGGCCGGTGTGCGTTTGTCTATATGTTATTTTCCACCATATTGCCGTCTTTTGGCAATGTGA
GGGCCCGGAAACCTGGCCCTGTCTTCTTGACGAGCATTCCTAGGGGTCTTTCCCCTCTCGCCAAAGGAAT
GCAAGGTCTGTTGAATGTCGTGAAGGAAGCAGTTCCTCTGGAAGCTTCTTGAAGACAAACAACGTCTGTA
GCGACCCTTTGCAGGCAGCGGAACCCCCCACCTGGCGACAGGTGCCTCTGCGGCCAAAAGCCACGTGTAT
AAGATACACCTGCAAAGGCGGCACAACCCCAGTGCCACGTTGTGAGTTGGATAGTTGTGGAAAGAGTCAA
ATGGCTCTCCTCAAGCGTATTCAACAAGGGGCTGAAGGATGCCCAGAAGGTACCCCATTGTATGGGATCT
GATCTGGGGCCTCGGTGCACATGCTTTACATGTGTTTAGTCGAGGTTAAAAAAACGTCTAGGCCCCCCGA
ACCACGGGGACGTGGTTTTCCTTTGAAAAACACGATGATAATATGGCCACAACCATGGTGAGCAAGGGCG
AGGAGCTGTTCACCGGGGTGGTGCCCATCCTGGTCGAGCTGGACGGCGACGTAAACGGCCACAAGTTCAG
CGTGTCTGGCGAGGGCGAGGGCGATGCCACCTACGGCAAGCTGACCCTGAAGTTCATCTGCACCACCGGC
AAGCTGCCCGTGCCCTGGCCCACCCTCGTGACCACCCTGACCTACGGCGTGCAGTGCTTCAGCCGCTACC
CCGACCACATGAAGCAGCACGACTTCTTCAAGTCCGCCATGCCCGAAGGCTACGTCCAGGAGCGCACCAT
CTTCTTCAAGGACGACGGCAACTACAAGACCCGCGCCGAGGTGAAGTTCGAGGGCGACACCCTGGTGAAC
CGCATCGAGCTGAAGGGCATCGACTTCAAGGAGGACGGCAACATCCTGGGGCACAAGCTGGAGTACAACT
ACAACAGCCACAACGTCTATATCATGGCCGACAAGCAGAAGAACGGCATCAAGGCGAACTTCAAGATCCG
CCACAACATCGAGGACGGCAGCGTGCAGCTCGCCGACCACTACCAGCAGAACACCCCCATCGGCGACGGC
CCCGTGCTGCTGCCCGACAACCACTACCTGAGCACCCAGTCCGCCCTGAGCAAAGACCCCAACGAGAAGC
GCGATCACATGGTCCTGCTGGAGTTCGTGACCGCCGCCGGGATCACTCTCGGCATGGACGAGCTGTACAA
GTAATGAATTAATTAAGAATTCGATAAAATAAAAGATTTTATTTAGTCTCCAGAAAAAGGGGGGAATGAA
AGACCCCACCTGTAGGTTTGGCAAGCTAGCTTAAGTAACGCCATTTTGCAAGGCATGGAAAATACATAAC
TGAGAATAGAGAAGTTCAGATCAAGGTTAGGAACAGAGAGACAGCAGAATATGGGCCAAACAGGATATCT
GTGGTAAGCAGTTCCTGCCCCGGCTCAGGGCCAAGAACAGATGGTCCCCAGATGCGGTCCCGCCCTCAGC
AGTTTCTAGAGAACCATCAGATGTTTCCAGGGTGCCCCAAGGACCTGAAATGACCCTGTGCCTTATTTGA
ACTAACCAATCAGTTCGCTTCTCGCTTCTGTTCGCGCGCTTCTGCTCCCCGAGCTCAATAAAAGAGCCCA
CAACCCCTCACTCGGCGCGCCAGTCCTCCGATAGACTGCGTCGCCCGGGTACCCGTGTATCCAATAAACC
CTCTTGCAGTTGCATCCGACTTGTGGTCTCGCTGTTCCTTGGGAGGGTCTCCTCTGAGTGATTGACTACC
CGTCAGCGGGGGTCTTTCATGGGTAACAGTTTCTTGAAGTTGGAGAACAACATTCTGAGGGTAGGAGTCG
AATATTAAGTAATCCTGACTCAATTAGCCACTGTTTTGAATCCACATACTCCAATACTCCTGAAATAGTT
CATTATGGACAGCGCAGAAAGAGCTGGGGAGAATTGTGAAATTGTTATCCGCTCACAATTCCACACAACA
TACGAGCCGGAAGCATAAAGTGTAAAGCCTGGGGTGCCTAATGAGTGAGCTAACTCACATTAATTGCGTT
GCGCTCACTGCCCGCTTTCCAGTCGGGAAACCTGTCGTGCCAGCTGCATTAATGAATCGGCCAACGCGCG
GGGAGAGGCGGTTTGCGTATTGGGCGCTCTTCCGCTTCCTCGCTCACTGACTCGCTGCGCTCGGTCGTTC
GGCTGCGGCGAGCGGTATCAGCTCACTCAAAGGCGGTAATACGGTTATCCACAGAATCAGGGGATAACGC
AGGAAAGAACATGTGAGCAAAAGGCCAGCAAAAGGCCAGGAACCGTAAAAAGGCCGCGTTGCTGGCGTTT
TTCCATAGGCTCCGCCCCCCTGACGAGCATCACAAAAATCGACGCTCAAGTCAGAGGTGGCGAAACCCGA
CAGGACTATAAAGATACCAGGCGTTTCCCCCTGGAAGCTCCCTCGTGCGCTCTCCTGTTCCGACCCTGCC
GCTTACCGGATACCTGTCCGCCTTTCTCCCTTCGGGAAGCGTGGCGCTTTCTCATAGCTCACGCTGTAGG
TATCTCAGTTCGGTGTAGGTCGTTCGCTCCAAGCTGGGCTGTGTGCACGAACCCCCCGTTCAGCCCGACC
GCTGCGCCTTATCCGGTAACTATCGTCTTGAGTCCAACCCGGTAAGACACGACTTATCGCCACTGGCAGC
AGCCACTGGTAACAGGATTAGCAGAGCGAGGTATGTAGGCGGTGCTACAGAGTTCTTGAAGTGGTGGCCT
AACTACGGCTACACTAGAAGAACAGTATTTGGTATCTGCGCTCTGCTGAAGCCAGTTACCTTCGGAAAAA
GAGTTGGTAGCTCTTGATCCGGCAAACAAACCACCGCTGGTAGCGGTGGTTTTTTTGTTTGCAAGCAGCA
GATTACGCGCAGAAAAAAAGGATCTCAAGAAGATCCTTTGATCTTTTCTACGGGGTCTGACGCTCAGTGG
AACGAAAACTCACGTTAAGGGATTTTGGTCATGAGATTATCAAAAAGGATCTTCACCTAGATCCTTTTAA
ATTAAAAATGAAGTTTTAAATCAATCTAAAGTATATATGAGTAAACTTGGTCTGACAGTTACCAATGCTT
AATCAGTGAGGCACCTATCTCAGCGATCTGTCTATTTCGTTCATCCATAGTTGCCTGACTCCCCGTCGTG
TAGATAACTACGATACGGGAGGGCTTACCATCTGGCCCCAGTGCTGCAATGATACCGCGAGACCCACGCT
CACCGGCTCCAGATTTATCAGCAATAAACCAGCCAGCCGGAAGGGCCGAGCGCAGAAGTGGTCCTGCAAC
TTTATCCGCCTCCATCCAGTCTATTAATTGTTGCCGGGAAGCTAGAGTAAGTAGTTCGCCAGTTAATAGT
TTGCGCAACGTTGTTGCCATTGCTACAGGCATCGTGGTGTCACGCTCGTCGTTTGGTATGGCTTCATTCA
GCTCCGGTTCCCAACGATCAAGGCGAGTTACATGATCCCCCATGTTGTGCAAAAAAGCGGTTAGCTCCTT
CGGTCCTCCGATCGTTGTCAGAAGTAAGTTGGCCGCAGTGTTATCACTCATGGTTATGGCAGCACTGCAT
AATTCTCTTACTGTCATGCCATCCGTAAGATGCTTTTCTGTGACTGGTGAGTACTCAACCAAGTCATTCT
GAGAATAGTGTATGCGGCGACCGAGTTGCTCTTGCCCGGCGTCAATACGGGATAATACCGCGCCACATAG
CAGAACTTTAAAAGTGCTCATCATTGGAAAACGTTCTTCGGGGCGAAAACTCTCAAGGATCTTACCGCTG
TTGAGATCCAGTTCGATGTAACCCACTCGTGCACCCAACTGATCTTCAGCATCTTTTACTTTCACCAGCG
TTTCTGGGTGAGCAAAAACAGGAAGGCAAAATGCCGCAAAAAAGGGAATAAGGGCGACACGGAAATGTTG
AATACTCATACTCTTCCTTTTTCAATATTATTGAAGCATTTATCAGGGTTATTGTCTCATGAGCGGATAC
ATATTTGAATGTATTTAGAAAAATAAACAAATAGGGGTTCCGCGCACATTTCCCCGAAAAGTGCCACCTG
ACGTCTAAGAAACCATTATTATCATGACATTAACCTATAAAAATAGGCGTATCACGAGGCCCTTTCGTCT
CGCGCGTTTCGGTGATGACGGTGAAAACCTCTGACACATGCAGCTCCCGGAGACGGTCACAGCTTGTCTG
TAAGCGGATGCCGGGAGCAGACAAGCCCGTCAGGGCGCGTCAGCGGGTGTTGGCGGGTGTCGGGGCTGGC
TTAACTATGCGGCATCAGAGCAGATTGTACTGAGAGTGCACCATATGCGGTGTGAAATACCGCACAGATG
CGTAAGGAGAAAATACCGCATCAGGCGCCATTCGCCATTCAGGCTGCGCAACTGTTGGGAAGGGCGATCG
GTGCGGGCCTCTTCGCTATTACGCCAGCTGGCGAAAGGGGGATGTGCTGCAAGGCGATTAAGTTGGGTAA
CGCCAGGGTTTTCCCAGTCACGACGTTGTAAAACGACGGCGCAAGGAATGGTGCATGCAAGGAGATGGCG
CCCAACAGTCCCCCGGCCACGGGGCCTGCCACCATACCCACGCCGAAACAAGCGCTCATGAGCCCGAAGT
GGCGAGCCCGATCTTCCCCATCGGTGATGTCGGCGATATAGGCGCCAGCAACCGCACCTGTGGCGCCGGT
GATGCCGGCCACGATGCGTCCGGCGTAGAGGCGATTAGTCCAATTTGTTAAAGACAGGATATCAGTGGTC
CAGGCTCTAGTTTTGACTCAACAATATCACCAGCTGAAGCCTATAGAGTACGAGCCATAGATAAAATAAA
AGATTTTATTTAGTCTCCAGAAAAAGGGGGGAATGAAAGACCCCACCTGTAGGTTTGGCAAGCTAGCTTA
AGTAACGCCATTTTGCAAGGCATGGAAAATACATAACTGAGAATAGAGAAGTTCAGATCAAGGTTAGGAA
CAGAGAGACAGCAGAATATGGGCCAAACAGGATATCTGTGGTAAGCAGTTCCTGCCCCGGCTCAGGGCCA
AGAACAGATGGTCCCCAGATGCGGTCCCGCCCTCAGCAGTTTCTAGAGAACCATCAGATGTTTCCAGGGT
GCCCCAAGGACCTGAAATGACCCTGTGCCTTATTTGAACTAACCAATCAGTTCGCTTCTCGCTTCTGTTC
GCGCGCTTCTGCTCCCCGAGCTCAATAAAAGAGCCCACAACCCCTCACTCGGCGCGCCAGTCCTCCGATA
GACTGCGTCGCCCGGGTACCCGTATTCCCAATAAAGCCTCTTGCTGTTTGCATCCGAATCGTGGACTCGC
TGATCCTTGGGAGGGTCTCCTCAGATTGATTGACTGCCCACCTCGGGGGTCTTTCATTTGGAGGTTCCAC
CGAGATTTGGAGACCCCTGCCCAGGGACCACCGACCCCCCCGCCGGGAGGTAAGCTGGCCAGCGGTCGTT
TCGTGTCTGTCTCTGTCTTTGTGCGTGTTTGTGCCGGCATCTAATGTTTGCGCCTGCGTCTGTACTAGTT
AGCTAACTAGCTCTGTATCTGGCGGACCCGTGGTGGAACTGACGAGTTCTGAACACCCGGCCGCAACCCT
GGGAGACGTCCCAGGGACTTTGGGGGCCGTTTTTGTGGCCCGACCTGAGGAAGGGAGTCGATGTGGAATC
CGACCCCGTCAGGATATGTGGTTCTGGTAGGAGACGAGAACCTAAAACAGTTCCCGCCTCCGTCTGAATT
TTTGCTTTCGGTTTGGAACCGAAGCCGCGCGTCTTGTCTGCTGCAGCGCTGCAGCATCGTTCTGTGTTGT
CTCTGTCTGACTGTGTTTCTGTATTTGTCTGAAAATTAGGGCCAGACTGTTACCACTCCCTTAAGTTTGA
CCTTAGGTCACTGGAAAGATGTCGAGCGGATCGCTCACAACCAGTCGGTAGATGTCAAGAAGAGACGTTG
GGTTACCTTCTGCTCTGCAGAATGGCCAACCTTTAACGTCGGATGGCCGCGAGACGGCACCTTTAACCGA
GACCTCATCACCCAGGTTAAGATCAAGGTCTTTTCACCTGGCCCGCATGGACACCCAGACCAGGTCCCCT
ACATCGTGACCTGGGAAGCCTTGGCTTTTGACCCCCCTCCCTGGGTCAAGCCCTTTGTACACCCTAAGCC
TCCGCCTCCTCTTCCTCCATCCGCCCCGTCTCTCCCCCTTGAACCTCCTCGTTCGACCCCGCCTCGATCC
TCCCTTTATCCAGCCCTCACTCCTTCTCTAGGCGCCGGAATT
